Addgene plasmid #239329: LentiCRISPR-B_2xsgRNAs_UPF3A/UPF3B (pAVA3129)
Purpose: Lentiviral vector expressing Cas9-P2A-Blasticidin and two sgRNAs targeting UPF3A and UPF3B
Depositing lab: Andrei Alexandrov. Depositing organization: Clemson University. Publication: Identification of human pathways acting on nuclear non-coding RNAs using the Mirror forward genetic approach. Che R, Panah M, Mirani B, Knowles K, Ostapovich A, Majumdar D, Chen X, DeSimone J, White W, Noonan M, Luo H, Alexandrov A. Nat Commun. 2025 May 22;16(1):4741. doi: 10.1038/s41467-025-59998-3. PubMed 40399278.
Backbone
  Vector backbone: LentiCRISPR-B
  Vector type: Lentiviral, CRISPR
  Selectable markers: Blasticidin
Growth in bacteria
  Bacterial resistance: Ampicillin, 100 μg/mL
  Growth temperature: 37°C
  Growth strain: NEB Stable
  Copy number: High Copy
Gene/Insert
  Gene/Insert name: U6-driven sgRNA1 targting UPF3A and 7SK-driven sgRNA2 targeting UPF3B
  gRNA/shRNA sequence: sgRNA1: AGTTCTTCGCCGCCGACCTG /sgRNA2:AGGACTCACCTTTATTGTCA
  Species: H. sapiens (human)
  Entrez Gene: UPF3B (a.k.a. HUPF3B, MRX62, MRX82, MRXS14, RENT3B, UPF3BP1, UPF3BP2, UPF3BP3, UPF3X, Upf3p-X)
  Cloning method: Gibson Cloning
  Sequencing primers: 5′ CGTGACGTAGAAAGTAATAATTTCTTGGGTAG
Terms and licenses: Academic/Nonprofit Terms; Industry Terms: Not Available to Industry
Depositor comments: Please visit https://doi.org/10.1101/2024.09.26.615073 for bioRxiv preprint.
How to cite: LentiCRISPR-B_2xsgRNAs_UPF3A/UPF3B (pAVA3129) was a gift from Andrei Alexandrov (Addgene plasmid # 239329 ; http://n2t.net/addgene:239329 ; RRID:Addgene_239329)
