[The description below was written by a language model from this plasmid's Addgene catalogue record and pLannotate feature annotations shown in this document.]
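Description:
LentiCRISPR-B_2xsgRNAs_UPF3A/UPF3B (pAVA3129) is an all-in-one lentiviral CRISPR vector built on the LentiCRISPR-B backbone and designed to disrupt two human genes, UPF3A and UPF3B, at once. The transfer cassette has an RSV promoter fused to a truncated HIV-1 5' LTR, so genomic RNA can be produced without Tat. It also carries the Ψ packaging signal with a gag fragment, the RRE for Rev-dependent nuclear export, a cPPT/CTS, a WPRE to boost transcript expression, and a self-inactivating ΔU3 3' LTR followed by an SV40 poly(A) signal. In bacteria the plasmid replicates from a high-copy ColE1/pUC-type origin under ampicillin selection. f1 and SV40 origins and lac/T7/T3 remnants are carried over from the cloning backbone.

The payload consists of two RNA polymerase III guide cassettes followed by a polymerase II Cas9 cassette. According to the catalogue record, a U6 promoter drives sgRNA1 against UPF3A and a 7SK promoter drives sgRNA2 against UPF3B. The feature table shows the U6 promoter and two Streptococcus pyogenes gRNA scaffolds, but the 7SK promoter was not annotated; it presumably lies in the gap between the two scaffolds. Using two different promoters reduces repeated sequence, which helps stability in lentiviral vectors. Downstream, an EF-1α core promoter expresses S. pyogenes Cas9, annotated as contiguous N- and C-terminal portions. The record describes Cas9 as linked through a P2A peptide to blasticidin S deaminase, so blasticidin selection enriches for Cas9-expressing transduced cells.

The construct is suited to simultaneous knockout of the paralogous nonsense-mediated decay factors UPF3A and UPF3B in human cells. It was deposited with a study of pathways acting on nuclear non-coding RNAs.
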