Features (pLannotate 1.2.2; 30 found; start..end, strand, type, name):
      5..231     +  promoter       RSV promoter: Rous sarcoma virus enhancer/promoter
    232..412     +  LTR            5' LTR (truncated): truncated 5' long terminal repeat (LTR) from HIV-1
    459..584     +  misc_feature   HIV-1 Ψ: packaging signal of human immunodeficiency virus type 1
    568..931     +  CDS            HIV-1 gag (fragment): gag protein from human immunodeficiency virus 1; gag
   1077..1310    +  misc_feature   RRE: The Rev response element (RRE) of HIV-1 allows for Rev-dependent mRNA export from the nucleus to the cytoplasm.
   1687..1713    +  CDS            Rev (fragment): human immunodeficiency virus 1 (HIV-1) Rev protein; rev; enhances nuclear export of unspliced and incompletely spliced viral mRNAs
   1717..1957    +  promoter       U6 promoter: RNA polymerase III promoter for human U6 snRNA
   1987..2062    +  misc_RNA       gRNA scaffold: guide RNA scaffold for the Streptococcus pyogenes CRISPR/Cas9 system
   2339..2414    +  misc_RNA       gRNA scaffold: guide RNA scaffold for the Streptococcus pyogenes CRISPR/Cas9 system
   2462..2579    +  misc_feature   cPPT/CTS: central polypurine tract and central termination sequence of HIV-1
   2648..2859    +  promoter       EF-1α core promoter: core promoter for human elongation factor EF-1α
   2963..4564    +  CDS            Cas9(N): N-terminal portion of Streptococcus pyogenes Cas9 (Zetsche et al., 2015)
   4565..7063    +  CDS            Cas9(C): C-terminal portion of Streptococcus pyogenes Cas9 (Zetsche et al., 2015)
   7184..7582    +  CDS            BSD: blasticidin S deaminase; Aspergillus terreus BSD; confers resistance to blasticidin
   7598..8186    +  misc_feature   WPRE: woodchuck hepatitis virus posttranscriptional regulatory element
   8237..8256    +  misc_feature   cPPT/CTS (fragment): central polypurine tract and central termination sequence of HIV-1
   8258..8491    +  LTR            3' LTR (ΔU3): self-inactivating 3' long terminal repeat (LTR) from HIV-1
   8569..8690    +  polyA_signal   SV40 poly(A) signal: SV40 polyadenylation signal
   8730..8865    +  rep_origin     SV40 ori: SV40 origin of replication
   8886..8904    -  promoter       T7 promoter: promoter for bacteriophage T7 RNA polymerase
   8912..9067    +  CDS            lacZα (fragment): LacZα fragment of β-galactosidase; lacZ fragment
   9072..9500    +  rep_origin     f1 ori (sequence partly withheld): f1 bacteriophage origin of replication; arrow indicates direction of (+) strand synthesis
   9553..9657    +  promoter       AmpR promoter: bla
   9658..10518   +  CDS            AmpR: β-lactamase; bla; confers resistance to ampicillin, carbenicillin, and related antibiotics
  10689..11277   +  rep_origin     ori: high-copy-number ColE1/pMB1/pBR322/pUC origin of replication
  11460..11552   +  CDS            lacI (fragment): lac repressor; lacI; The lac repressor binds to the lac operator to inhibit transcription in E. coli. This inhibition can be relieved by adding lactose or isopropyl-β-D-thiogalactopyranoside (IPTG).
  11565..11586   +  protein_bind   CAP binding site: CAP binding activates transcription in the presence of cAMP. E. coli catabolite activator protein
  11601..11631   +  promoter       lac promoter: promoter for the E. coli lac operon
  11635..11657   +  protein_bind   lac operator (fragment): The lac repressor binds to the lac operator to inhibit transcription in E. coli. This inhibition can be relieved by adding lactose or isopropyl-β-D-thiogalactopyranoside (IPTG). lac repressor encoded by lacI
  11700..11718   +  promoter       T3 promoter: promoter for bacteriophage T3 RNA polymerase
>Addgene plasmid #239329 | LentiCRISPR-B_2xsgRNAs_UPF3A/UPF3B (pAVA3129) | addgene full sequence | sequence record 479156 | Addgene NGS Result
TTAATGTAGTCTTATGCAATACTCTTGTAGTCTTGCAACATGGTAACGATGAGTTAGCAACATGCCTTAC
AAGGAGAGAAAAAGCACCGTGCATGCCGATTGGTGGAAGTAAGGTGGTACGATCGTGCCTTATTAGGAAG
GCAACAGACGGGTCTGACATGGATTGGACGAACCACTGAATTGCCGCATTGCAGAGATATTGTATTTAAG
TGCCTAGCTCGATACATAAACGGGTCTCTCTGGTTAGACCAGATCTGAGCCTGGGAGCTCTCTGGCTAAC
TAGGGAACCCACTGCTTAAGCCTCAATAAAGCTTGCCTTGAGTGCTTCAAGTAGTGTGTGCCCGTCTGTT
GTGTGACTCTGGTAACTAGAGATCCCTCAGACCCTTTTAGTCAGTGTGGAAAATCTCTAGCAGTGGCGCC
CGAACAGGGACTTGAAAGCGAAAGGGAAACCAGAGGAGCTCTCTCGACGCAGGACTCGGCTTGCTGAAGC
GCGCACGGCAAGAGGCGAGGGGCGGCGACTGGTGAGTACGCCAAAAATTTTGACTAGCGGAGGCTAGAAG
GAGAGAGATGGGTGCGAGAGCGTCAGTATTAAGCGGGGGAGAATTAGATCGCGATGGGAAAAAATTCGGT
TAAGGCCAGGGGGAAAGAAAAAATATAAATTAAAACATATAGTATGGGCAAGCAGGGAGCTAGAACGATT
CGCAGTTAATCCTGGCCTGTTAGAAACATCAGAAGGCTGTAGACAAATACTGGGACAGCTACAACCATCC
CTTCAGACAGGATCAGAAGAACTTAGATCATTATATAATACAGTAGCAACCCTCTATTGTGTGCATCAAA
GGATAGAGATAAAAGACACCAAGGAAGCTTTAGACAAGATAGAGGAAGAGCAAAACAAAAGTAAGACCAC
CGCACAGCAAGCGGCCGCTGATCTTCAGACCTGGAGGAGGAGATATGAGGGACAATTGGAGAAGTGAATT
ATATAAATATAAAGTAGTAAAAATTGAACCATTAGGAGTAGCACCCACCAAGGCAAAGAGAAGAGTGGTG
CAGAGAGAAAAAAGAGCAGTGGGAATAGGAGCTTTGTTCCTTGGGTTCTTGGGAGCAGCAGGAAGCACTA
TGGGCGCAGCGTCAATGACGCTGACGGTACAGGCCAGACAATTATTGTCTGGTATAGTGCAGCAGCAGAA
CAATTTGCTGAGGGCTATTGAGGCGCAACAGCATCTGTTGCAACTCACAGTCTGGGGCATCAAGCAGCTC
CAGGCAAGAATCCTGGCTGTGGAAAGATACCTAAAGGATCAACAGCTCCTGGGGATTTGGGGTTGCTCTG
GAAAACTCATTTGCACCACTGCTGTGCCTTGGAATGCTAGTTGGAGTAATAAATCTCTGGAACAGATTTG
GAATCACACGACCTGGATGGAGTGGGACAGAGAAATTAACAATTACACAAGCTTAATACACTCCTTAATT
GAAGAATCGCAAAACCAGCAAGAAAAGAATGAACAAGAATTATTGGAATTAGATAAATGGGCAAGTTTGT
GGAATTGGTTTAACATAACAAATTGGCTGTGGTATATAAAATTATTCATAATGATAGTAGGAGGCTTGGT
AGGTTTAAGAATAGTTTTTGCTGTACTTTCTATAGTGAATAGAGTTAGGCAGGGATATTCACCATTATCG
TTTCAGACCCACCTCCCAACCCCGAGGGGACCCAGAGAGGGCCTATTTCCCATGATTCCTTCATATTTGC
ATATACGATACAAGGCTGTTAGAGAGATAATTAGAATTAATTTGACTGTAAACACAAAGATATTAGTACA
AAATACGTGACGTAGAAAGTAATAATTTCTTGGGTAGTTTGCAGTTTTAAAATTATGTTTTAAAATGGAC
TATCATATGCTTACCGTAACTTGAAAGTATTTCGATTTCTTGGCTTTATATATCTTGTGGAAAGGACGAA
ACACCGAGTTCTTCGCCGCCGACCTGGTTTTAGAGCTAGAAATAGCAAGTTAAAATAAGGCTAGTCCGTT
ATCAACTTGAAAAAGTGGCACCGAGTCGGTGCTTTTTTGAATTCCTGCAGTATTTAGCATGCCCCACCCA
TCTGCAAGGCATTCTGGATAGTGTCAAAACAGCCGGAAATCAAGTCCGTTTATCTCAAACTTTAGCATTT
TGGGAATAAATGATATTTGCTATGCTGGTTAAATTAGATTTTAGTTAAATTTCCTGCTGAAGCTCTAGTA
CGATAAGCAACTTGACCTAAGTGTAAAGTTGAGACTTCCTTCAGGTTTATATAGCTTGTGCGCCGCTTGG
GTACCTCGAGGACTCACCTTTATTGTCAGTTTTAGAGCTAGAAATAGCAAGTTAAAATAAGGCTAGTCCG
TTATCAACTTGAAAAAGTGGCACCGAGTCGGTGCTTTTTTGAATTCTAGATCTTGAGACAAATGGCAGTA
TTCATCCACAATTTTAAAAGAAAAGGGGGGATTGGGGGGTACAGTGCAGGGGAAAGAATAGTAGACATAA
TAGCAACAGACATACAAACTAAAGAATTACAAAAACAAATTACAAAAATTCAAAATTTTCGGGTTTATTA
CAGGGACAGCAGAGATCCACTTTGGCGCCGGCTCGAGTGGCTCCGGTGCCCGTCAGTGGGCAGAGCGCAC
ATCGCCCACAGTCCCCGAGAAGTTGGGGGGAGGGGTCGGCAATTGAACCGGTGCCTAGAGAAGGTGGCGC
GGGGTAAACTGGGAAAGTGATGTCGTGTACTGGCTCCGCCTTTTTCCCGAGGGTGGGGGAGAACCGTATA
TAAGTGCAGTAGTCGCCGTGAACGTTCTTTTTCGCAACGGGTTTGCCGCCAGAACACAGGTGTCGTGACG
CGGGATCCGCCACCATGGATTACAAAGACGATGACGATAAGATGGCCCCAAAGAAGAAGCGGAAGGTCGG
TATCCACGGAGTCCCAGCAGCCGACAAGAAGTACAGCATCGGCCTGGACATCGGCACCAACTCTGTGGGC
TGGGCCGTGATCACCGACGAGTACAAGGTGCCCAGCAAGAAATTCAAGGTGCTGGGCAACACCGACCGGC
ACAGCATCAAGAAGAACCTGATCGGAGCCCTGCTGTTCGACAGCGGCGAAACAGCCGAGGCCACCCGGCT
GAAGAGAACCGCCAGAAGAAGATACACCAGACGGAAGAACCGGATCTGCTATCTGCAAGAGATCTTCAGC
AACGAGATGGCCAAGGTGGACGACAGCTTCTTCCACAGACTGGAAGAGTCCTTCCTGGTGGAAGAGGATA
AGAAGCACGAGCGGCACCCCATCTTCGGCAACATCGTGGACGAGGTGGCCTACCACGAGAAGTACCCCAC
CATCTACCACCTGAGAAAGAAACTGGTGGACAGCACCGACAAGGCCGACCTGCGGCTGATCTATCTGGCC
CTGGCCCACATGATCAAGTTCCGGGGCCACTTCCTGATCGAGGGCGACCTGAACCCCGACAACAGCGACG
TGGACAAGCTGTTCATCCAGCTGGTGCAGACCTACAACCAGCTGTTCGAGGAAAACCCCATCAACGCCAG
CGGCGTGGACGCCAAGGCCATCCTGTCTGCCAGACTGAGCAAGAGCAGACGGCTGGAAAATCTGATCGCC
CAGCTGCCCGGCGAGAAGAAGAATGGCCTGTTCGGAAACCTGATTGCCCTGAGCCTGGGCCTGACCCCCA
ACTTCAAGAGCAACTTCGACCTGGCCGAGGATGCCAAACTGCAGCTGAGCAAGGACACCTACGACGACGA
CCTGGACAACCTGCTGGCCCAGATCGGCGACCAGTACGCCGACCTGTTTCTGGCCGCCAAGAACCTGTCC
GACGCCATCCTGCTGAGCGACATCCTGAGAGTGAACACCGAGATCACCAAGGCCCCCCTGAGCGCCTCTA
TGATCAAGAGATACGACGAGCACCACCAGGACCTGACCCTGCTGAAAGCTCTCGTGCGGCAGCAGCTGCC
TGAGAAGTACAAAGAGATTTTCTTCGACCAGAGCAAGAACGGCTACGCCGGCTACATTGACGGCGGAGCC
AGCCAGGAAGAGTTCTACAAGTTCATCAAGCCCATCCTGGAAAAGATGGACGGCACCGAGGAACTGCTCG
TGAAGCTGAACAGAGAGGACCTGCTGCGGAAGCAGCGGACCTTCGACAACGGCAGCATCCCCCACCAGAT
CCACCTGGGAGAGCTGCACGCCATTCTGCGGCGGCAGGAAGATTTTTACCCATTCCTGAAGGACAACCGG
GAAAAGATCGAGAAGATCCTGACCTTCCGCATCCCCTACTACGTGGGCCCTCTGGCCAGGGGAAACAGCA
GATTCGCCTGGATGACCAGAAAGAGCGAGGAAACCATCACCCCCTGGAACTTCGAGGAAGTGGTGGACAA
GGGCGCTTCCGCCCAGAGCTTCATCGAGCGGATGACCAACTTCGATAAGAACCTGCCCAACGAGAAGGTG
CTGCCCAAGCACAGCCTGCTGTACGAGTACTTCACCGTGTATAACGAGCTGACCAAAGTGAAATACGTGA
CCGAGGGAATGAGAAAGCCCGCCTTCCTGAGCGGCGAGCAGAAAAAGGCCATCGTGGACCTGCTGTTCAA
GACCAACCGGAAAGTGACCGTGAAGCAGCTGAAAGAGGACTACTTCAAGAAAATCGAGTGCTTCGACTCC
GTGGAAATCTCCGGCGTGGAAGATCGGTTCAACGCCTCCCTGGGCACATACCACGATCTGCTGAAAATTA
TCAAGGACAAGGACTTCCTGGACAATGAGGAAAACGAGGACATTCTGGAAGATATCGTGCTGACCCTGAC
ACTGTTTGAGGACAGAGAGATGATCGAGGAACGGCTGAAAACCTATGCCCACCTGTTCGACGACAAAGTG
ATGAAGCAGCTGAAGCGGCGGAGATACACCGGCTGGGGCAGGCTGAGCCGGAAGCTGATCAACGGCATCC
GGGACAAGCAGTCCGGCAAGACAATCCTGGATTTCCTGAAGTCCGACGGCTTCGCCAACAGAAACTTCAT
GCAGCTGATCCACGACGACAGCCTGACCTTTAAAGAGGACATCCAGAAAGCCCAGGTGTCCGGCCAGGGC
GATAGCCTGCACGAGCACATTGCCAATCTGGCCGGCAGCCCCGCCATTAAGAAGGGCATCCTGCAGACAG
TGAAGGTGGTGGACGAGCTCGTGAAAGTGATGGGCCGGCACAAGCCCGAGAACATCGTGATCGAAATGGC
CAGAGAGAACCAGACCACCCAGAAGGGACAGAAGAACAGCCGCGAGAGAATGAAGCGGATCGAAGAGGGC
ATCAAAGAGCTGGGCAGCCAGATCCTGAAAGAACACCCCGTGGAAAACACCCAGCTGCAGAACGAGAAGC
TGTACCTGTACTACCTGCAGAATGGGCGGGATATGTACGTGGACCAGGAACTGGACATCAACCGGCTGTC
CGACTACGATGTGGACCATATCGTGCCTCAGAGCTTTCTGAAGGACGACTCCATCGACAACAAGGTGCTG
ACCAGAAGCGACAAGAACCGGGGCAAGAGCGACAACGTGCCCTCCGAAGAGGTCGTGAAGAAGATGAAGA
ACTACTGGCGGCAGCTGCTGAACGCCAAGCTGATTACCCAGAGAAAGTTCGACAATCTGACCAAGGCCGA
GAGAGGCGGCCTGAGCGAACTGGATAAGGCCGGCTTCATCAAGAGACAGCTGGTGGAAACCCGGCAGATC
ACAAAGCACGTGGCACAGATCCTGGACTCCCGGATGAACACTAAGTACGACGAGAATGACAAGCTGATCC
GGGAAGTGAAAGTGATCACCCTGAAGTCCAAGCTGGTGTCCGATTTCCGGAAGGATTTCCAGTTTTACAA
AGTGCGCGAGATCAACAACTACCACCACGCCCACGACGCCTACCTGAACGCCGTCGTGGGAACCGCCCTG
ATCAAAAAGTACCCTAAGCTGGAAAGCGAGTTCGTGTACGGCGACTACAAGGTGTACGACGTGCGGAAGA
TGATCGCCAAGAGCGAGCAGGAAATCGGCAAGGCTACCGCCAAGTACTTCTTCTACAGCAACATCATGAA
CTTTTTCAAGACCGAGATTACCCTGGCCAACGGCGAGATCCGGAAGCGGCCTCTGATCGAGACAAACGGC
GAAACCGGGGAGATCGTGTGGGATAAGGGCCGGGATTTTGCCACCGTGCGGAAAGTGCTGAGCATGCCCC
AAGTGAATATCGTGAAAAAGACCGAGGTGCAGACAGGCGGCTTCAGCAAAGAGTCTATCCTGCCCAAGAG
GAACAGCGATAAGCTGATCGCCAGAAAGAAGGACTGGGACCCTAAGAAGTACGGCGGCTTCGACAGCCCC
ACCGTGGCCTATTCTGTGCTGGTGGTGGCCAAAGTGGAAAAGGGCAAGTCCAAGAAACTGAAGAGTGTGA
AAGAGCTGCTGGGGATCACCATCATGGAAAGAAGCAGCTTCGAGAAGAATCCCATCGACTTTCTGGAAGC
CAAGGGCTACAAAGAAGTGAAAAAGGACCTGATCATCAAGCTGCCTAAGTACTCCCTGTTCGAGCTGGAA
AACGGCCGGAAGAGAATGCTGGCCTCTGCCGGCGAACTGCAGAAGGGAAACGAACTGGCCCTGCCCTCCA
AATATGTGAACTTCCTGTACCTGGCCAGCCACTATGAGAAGCTGAAGGGCTCCCCCGAGGATAATGAGCA
GAAACAGCTGTTTGTGGAACAGCACAAGCACTACCTGGACGAGATCATCGAGCAGATCAGCGAGTTCTCC
AAGAGAGTGATCCTGGCCGACGCTAATCTGGACAAAGTGCTGTCCGCCTACAACAAGCACCGGGATAAGC
CCATCAGAGAGCAGGCCGAGAATATCATCCACCTGTTTACCCTGACCAATCTGGGAGCCCCTGCCGCCTT
CAAGTACTTTGACACCACCATCGACCGGAAGAGGTACACCAGCACCAAAGAGGTGCTGGACGCCACCCTG
ATCCACCAGAGCATCACCGGCCTGTACGAGACACGGATCGACCTGTCTCAGCTGGGAGGCGACAAGCGTC
CTGCTGCTACTAAGAAAGCTGGTCAAGCTAAGAAAAAGAAAGCTAGCGGCAGCGGCGCCACCAACTTCAG
CCTGCTGAAGCAGGCCGGCGACGTGGAGGAGAACCCCGGCCCCATGGCCAAGCCTTTGTCTCAAGAAGAA
TCCACCCTCATTGAAAGAGCAACGGCTACAATCAACAGCATCCCCATCTCTGAAGACTACAGCGTCGCCA
GCGCAGCTCTCTCTAGCGACGGCCGCATCTTCACTGGTGTCAATGTATATCATTTTACTGGGGGACCTTG
TGCAGAACTCGTGGTGCTGGGCACTGCTGCTGCTGCGGCAGCTGGCAACCTGACTTGTATCGTCGCGATC
GGAAATGAGAACAGGGGCATCTTGAGCCCCTGCGGACGGTGCCGACAGGTGCTTCTCGATCTGCATCCTG
GGATCAAAGCCATAGTGAAGGACAGTGATGGACAGCCGACGGCAGTTGGGATTCGTGAATTGCTGCCCTC
TGGTTATGTGTGGGAGGGCTAAACGCGTTAAGTCGACAATCAACCTCTGGATTACAAAATTTGTGAAAGA
TTGACTGGTATTCTTAACTATGTTGCTCCTTTTACGCTATGTGGATACGCTGCTTTAATGCCTTTGTATC
ATGCTATTGCTTCCCGTATGGCTTTCATTTTCTCCTCCTTGTATAAATCCTGGTTGCTGTCTCTTTATGA
GGAGTTGTGGCCCGTTGTCAGGCAACGTGGCGTGGTGTGCACTGTGTTTGCTGACGCAACCCCCACTGGT
TGGGGCATTGCCACCACCTGTCAGCTCCTTTCCGGGACTTTCGCTTTCCCCCTCCCTATTGCCACGGCGG
AACTCATCGCCGCCTGCCTTGCCCGCTGCTGGACAGGGGCTCGGCTGTTGGGCACTGACAATTCCGTGGT
GTTGTCGGGGAAATCATCGTCCTTTCCTTGGCTGCTCGCCTGTGTTGCCACCTGGATTCTGCGCGGGACG
TCCTTCTGCTACGTCCCTTCGGCCCTCAATCCAGCGGACCTTCCTTCCCGCGGCCTGCTGCCGGCTCTGC
GGCCTCTTCCGCGTCTTCGCCTTCGCCCTCAGACGAGTCGGATCTCCCTTTGGGCCGCCTCCCCGCGTCG
ACTTTAAGACCAATGACTTACAAGGCAGCTGTAGATCTTAGCCACTTTTTAAAAGAAAAGGGGGGACTGG
AAGGGCTAATTCACTCCCAACGAAGACAAGATCTGCTTTTTGCTTGTACTGGGTCTCTCTGGTTAGACCA
GATCTGAGCCTGGGAGCTCTCTGGCTAACTAGGGAACCCACTGCTTAAGCCTCAATAAAGCTTGCCTTGA
GTGCTTCAAGTAGTGTGTGCCCGTCTGTTGTGTGACTCTGGTAACTAGAGATCCCTCAGACCCTTTTAGT
CAGTGTGGAAAATCTCTAGCAGTACGTATAGTAGTTCATGTCATCTTATTATTCAGTATTTATAACTTGC
AAAGAAATGAATATCAGAGAGTGAGAGGAACTTGTTTATTGCAGCTTATAATGGTTACAAATAAAGCAAT
AGCATCACAAATTTCACAAATAAAGCATTTTTTTCACTGCATTCTAGTTGTGGTTTGTCCAAACTCATCA
ATGTATCTTATCATGTCTGGCTCTAGCTATCCCGCCCCTAACTCCGCCCATCCCGCCCCTAACTCCGCCC
AGTTCCGCCCATTCTCCGCCCCATGGCTGACTAATTTTTTTTATTTATGCAGAGGCCGAGGCCGCCTCGG
CCTCTGAGCTATTCCAGAAGTAGTGAGGAGGCTTTTTTGGAGGCCTAGGGACGTACCCAATTCGCCCTAT
AGTGAGTCGTATTACGCGCGCTCACTGGCCGTCGTTTTACAACGTCGTGACTGGGAAAACCCTGGCGTTA
CCCAACTTAATCGCCTTGCAGCACATCCCCCTTTCGCCAGCTGGCGTAATAGCGAAGAGGCCCGCACCGA
TCGCCCTTCCCAACAGTTGCGCAGCCTGAATGGCGAATGGG
[124 nt withheld, positions 9072-9195]
C
[91 nt withheld, positions 9197-9287]
A
[49 nt withheld, positions 9289-9337]
CCTTTGACGTTGGAGTCCACGTTCTTT
[37 nt withheld, positions 9365-9401]
ACCCTATCTCGGTCTATTCTTTTGATTTATAAGGGATTTTGCCGATTTCGGCCTATTGGTTAAAAAATGA
GCTGATTTAACAAAAATTTAACGCGAATTTTAACAAAATATTAACGCTTACAATTTAGGTGGCACTTTTC
GGGGAAATGTGCGCGGAACCCCTATTTGTTTATTTTTCTAAATACATTCAAATATGTATCCGCTCATGAG
ACAATAACCCTGATAAATGCTTCAATAATATTGAAAAAGGAAGAGTATGAGTATTCAACATTTCCGTGTC
GCCCTTATTCCCTTTTTTGCGGCATTTTGCCTTCCTGTTTTTGCTCACCCAGAAACGCTGGTGAAAGTAA
AAGATGCTGAAGATCAGTTGGGTGCACGAGTGGGTTACATCGAACTGGATCTCAACAGCGGTAAGATCCT
TGAGAGTTTTCGCCCCGAAGAACGTTTTCCAATGATGAGCACTTTTAAAGTTCTGCTATGTGGCGCGGTA
TTATCCCGTATTGACGCCGGGCAAGAGCAACTCGGTCGCCGCATACACTATTCTCAGAATGACTTGGTTG
AGTACTCACCAGTCACAGAAAAGCATCTTACGGATGGCATGACAGTAAGAGAATTATGCAGTGCTGCCAT
AACCATGAGTGATAACACTGCGGCCAACTTACTTCTGACAACGATCGGAGGACCGAAGGAGCTAACCGCT
TTTTTGCACAACATGGGGGATCATGTAACTCGCCTTGATCGTTGGGAACCGGAGCTGAATGAAGCCATAC
CAAACGACGAGCGTGACACCACGATGCCTGTAGCAATGGCAACAACGTTGCGCAAACTATTAACTGGCGA
ACTACTTACTCTAGCTTCCCGGCAACAATTAATAGACTGGATGGAGGCGGATAAAGTTGCAGGACCACTT
CTGCGCTCGGCCCTTCCGGCTGGCTGGTTTATTGCTGATAAATCTGGAGCCGGTGAGCGTGGGTCTCGCG
GTATCATTGCAGCACTGGGGCCAGATGGTAAGCCCTCCCGTATCGTAGTTATCTACACGACGGGGAGTCA
GGCAACTATGGATGAACGAAATAGACAGATCGCTGAGATAGGTGCCTCACTGATTAAGCATTGGTAACTG
TCAGACCAAGTTTACTCATATATACTTTAGATTGATTTAAAACTTCATTTTTAATTTAAAAGGATCTAGG
TGAAGATCCTTTTTGATAATCTCATGACCAAAATCCCTTAACGTGAGTTTTCGTTCCACTGAGCGTCAGA
CCCCGTAGAAAAGATCAAAGGATCTTCTTGAGATCCTTTTTTTCTGCGCGTAATCTGCTGCTTGCAAACA
AAAAAACCACCGCTACCAGCGGTGGTTTGTTTGCCGGATCAAGAGCTACCAACTCTTTTTCCGAAGGTAA
CTGGCTTCAGCAGAGCGCAGATACCAAATACTGTTCTTCTAGTGTAGCCGTAGTTAGGCCACCACTTCAA
GAACTCTGTAGCACCGCCTACATACCTCGCTCTGCTAATCCTGTTACCAGTGGCTGCTGCCAGTGGCGAT
AAGTCGTGTCTTACCGGGTTGGACTCAAGACGATAGTTACCGGATAAGGCGCAGCGGTCGGGCTGAACGG
GGGGTTCGTGCACACAGCCCAGCTTGGAGCGAACGACCTACACCGAACTGAGATACCTACAGCGTGAGCT
ATGAGAAAGCGCCACGCTTCCCGAAGGGAGAAAGGCGGACAGGTATCCGGTAAGCGGCAGGGTCGGAACA
GGAGAGCGCACGAGGGAGCTTCCAGGGGGAAACGCCTGGTATCTTTATAGTCCTGTCGGGTTTCGCCACC
TCTGACTTGAGCGTCGATTTTTGTGATGCTCGTCAGGGGGGCGGAGCCTATGGAAAAACGCCAGCAACGC
GGCCTTTTTACGGTTCCTGGCCTTTTGCTGGCCTTTTGCTCACATGTTCTTTCCTGCGTTATCCCCTGAT
TCTGTGGATAACCGTATTACCGCCTTTGAGTGAGCTGATACCGCTCGCCGCAGCCGAACGACCGAGCGCA
GCGAGTCAGTGAGCGAGGAAGCGGAAGAGCGCCCAATACGCAAACCGCCTCTCCCCGCGCGTTGGCCGAT
TCATTAATGCAGCTGGCACGACAGGTTTCCCGACTGGAAAGCGGGCAGTGAGCGCAACGCAATTAATGTG
AGTTAGCTCACTCATTAGGCACCCCAGGCTTTACACTTTATGCTTCCGGCTCGTATGTTGTGTGGAATTG
TGAGCGGATAACAATTTCACACAGGAAACAGCTATGACCATGATTACGCCAAGCGCGCAATTAACCCTCA
CTAAAGGGAACAAAAGCTGGAGCTGCAAGC
